Addgene plasmid #98304: pJT3
Purpose: Overexpressing yeast farnesyl pyrophosphate synthase Erg20p and Actinidia chinensis nerolidol/linalool synhtase AcNES1 under the control of CUP1 promoter
Depositing lab: Claudia Vickers. Depositing organization: University of Queensland. Publication: Coupling gene regulatory patterns to bioprocess conditions to optimize synthetic metabolic modules for improved sesquiterpene production in yeast. Peng B, Plan MR, Carpenter A, Nielsen LK, Vickers CE. Biotechnol Biofuels. 2017 Feb 21;10:43. doi: 10.1186/s13068-017-0728-x. PubMed 28239415.
Backbone
  Vector backbone: pRS425
  Vector type: Yeast Expression
Growth in bacteria
  Bacterial resistance: Ampicillin, 100 μg/mL
  Growth temperature: 37°C
  Growth strain: DH5alpha
  Copy number: High Copy
Gene/Insert
  Gene/Insert name: TRPL3<ScERG20<PCUP1-PCUP1>AcNES1>TRPL41B
  Species: S. cerevisiae (budding yeast)
  Cloning method: Ligation Independent Cloning
Terms and licenses: Academic/Nonprofit Terms; Industry Terms: Not Available to Industry
Depositor comments: Yeast gene fragments were amplified from CEN.PK strain. The relative sequences in plasmids are based on S288C genomic sequence.
How to cite: pJT3 was a gift from Claudia Vickers (Addgene plasmid # 98304 ; http://n2t.net/addgene:98304 ; RRID:Addgene_98304)
