[The description below was written by a language model from this plasmid's Addgene catalogue record, the feature table of its GenBank file and pLannotate feature annotations shown in this document.]
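Description:
pJT3 is a yeast episomal expression plasmid of about 11.2 kb built on the pRS425 backbone, designed to co-overexpress two enzymes of sesquiterpene biosynthesis in Saccharomyces cerevisiae. As a shuttle vector it carries a high-copy ColE1/pUC-type origin and the bla (AmpR) gene for propagation and ampicillin selection in E. coli. A 2μ origin provides multicopy maintenance in yeast, and the LEU2 marker with its own promoter allows selection by leucine prototrophy in leu2 strains. Backbone remnants typical of the pRS series are also annotated, including an f1 origin, a lacZα fragment, lac promoter/operator elements, and T3 and T7 promoters flanking the cloning region.

The payload is a divergent two-gene cassette in which two copies of the copper-inducible CUP1 metallothionein promoter sit back to back and drive transcription in opposite directions. One copy expresses yeast ERG20, the farnesyl pyrophosphate synthase that condenses isopentenyl pyrophosphate with allylic pyrophosphates to form FPP, and this unit is terminated by the RPL3 terminator. The other expresses AcNES1, the nerolidol/linalool synthase from Actinidia chinensis, followed by the RPL41B terminator. The automated annotation labels this reading frame by similarity to the strawberry NES1 homologue, but the depositor's record identifies it as the Actinidia enzyme. Pairing precursor supply with the terpene synthase channels FPP toward nerolidol, while copper-responsive control lets expression be timed to culture conditions. This fits the plasmid's use in work on matching gene regulatory patterns to bioprocess conditions for improved sesquiterpene production. The depositor notes that the yeast fragments were amplified from a CEN.PK strain, whereas the recorded sequences follow the S288C reference. The depositor map and the sequenced record differ slightly in length and in numbering origin.
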