LOCUS       pJT3 11196 bp DNA circular 18-Nov-2014
FEATURES             Location/Qualifiers
     rep_origin      440..1059
                     /label=ori
                     /note=rep_origin
     CDS             complement(1214..2072)
                     /label=bla
                     /note=CDS
     rep_origin      2206..3177
                     /label=2micron
                     /note=rep_origin
     CDS             complement(4279..5373)
                     /label=LEU2
                     /note=CDS
     terminator      complement(6755..7054)
                     /label=RPL3t
                     /note=terminator
     CDS             complement(7068..8124)
                     /label=ERG20
                     /note=CDS
     promoter        complement(8136..8599)
                     /label=CUP1p
                     /note=promoter
     promoter        8650..9113
                     /label=CUP1p
                     /note=promoter
     CDS             9123..10842
                     /label=Ac-NES1
                     /note=CDS
     terminator      10856..11183
                     /label=RPL41Bt
                     /note=terminator
BASE COUNT  3265 a 2285 c 2351 g 3295 t
ORIGIN
        1 CCAGCTTTTG TTCCCTTTAG TGAGGGTTAA TTGCGCGCTT GGCGTAATCA TGGTCATAGC
       61 TGTTTCCTGT GTGAAATTGT TATCCGCTCA CAATTCCACA CAACATAGGA GCCGGAAGCA
      121 TAAAGTGTAA AGCCTGGGGT GCCTAATGAG TGAGGTAACT CACATTAATT GCGTTGCGCT
      181 CACTGCCCGC TTTCCAGTCG GGAAACCTGT CGTGCCAGCT GCATTAATGA ATCGGCCAAC
      241 GCGCGGGGAG AGGCGGTTTG CGTATTGGGC GCTCTTCCGC TTCCTCGCTC ACTGACTCGC
      301 TGCGCTCGGT CGTTCGGCTG CGGCGAGCGG TATCAGCTCA CTCAAAGGCG GTAATACGGT
      361 TATCCACAGA ATCAGGGGAT AACGCAGGAA AGAACATGTG AGCAAAAGGC CAGCAAAAGG
      421 CCAGGAACCG TAAAAAGGCC GCGTTGCTGG CGTTTTTCCA TAGGCTCCGC CCCCCTGACG
      481 AGCATCACAA AAATCGACGC TCAAGTCAGA GGTGGCGAAA CCCGACAGGA CTATAAAGAT
      541 ACCAGGCGTT TCCCCCTGGA AGCTCCCTCG TGCGCTCTCC TGTTCCGACC CTGCCGCTTA
      601 CCGGATACCT GTCCGCCTTT CTCCCTTCGG GAAGCGTGGC GCTTTCTCAT AGCTCACGCT
      661 GTAGGTATCT CAGTTCGGTG TAGGTCGTTC GCTCCAAGCT GGGCTGTGTG CACGAACCCC
      721 CCGTTCAGCC CGACCGCTGC GCCTTATCCG GTAACTATCG TCTTGAGTCC AACCCGGTAA
      781 GACACGACTT ATCGCCACTG GCAGCAGCCA CTGGTAACAG GATTAGCAGA GCGAGGTATG
      841 TAGGCGGTGC TACAGAGTTC TTGAAGTGGT GGCCTAACTA CGGCTACACT AGAAGGACAG
      901 TATTTGGTAT CTGCGCTCTG CTGAAGCCAG TTACCTTCGG AAAAAGAGTT GGTAGCTCTT
      961 GATCCGGCAA ACAAACCACC GCTGGTAGCG GTGGTTTTTT TGTTTGCAAG CAGCAGATTA
     1021 CGCGCAGAAA AAAAGGATCT CAAGAAGATC CTTTGATCTT TTCTACGGGG TCTGACGCTC
     1081 AGTGGAACGA AAACTCACGT TAAGGGATTT TGGTCATGAG ATTATCAAAA AGGATCTTCA
     1141 CCTAGATCCT TTTAAATTAA AAATGAAGTT TTAAATCAAT CTAAAGTATA TATGAGTAAA
     1201 CTTGGTCTGA CAGTTACCAA TGCTTAATCA GTGAGGCACC TATCTCAGCG ATCTGTCTAT
     1261 TTCGTTCATC CATAGTTGCC TGACTCCCCG TCGTGTAGAT AACTACGATA CGGGAGGGCT
     1321 TACCATCTGG CCCCAGTGCT GCAATGATAC CGCGAGACCC ACGCTCACCG GCTCCAGATT
     1381 TATCAGCAAT AAACCAGCCA GCCGGAAGGG CCGAGCGCAG AAGTGGTCCT GCAACTTTAT
     1441 CCGCCTCCAT CCAGTCTATT AATTGTTGCC GGGAAGCTAG AGTAAGTAGT TCGCCAGTTA
     1501 ATAGTTTGCG CAACGTTGTT GCCATTGCTA CAGGCATCGT GGTGTCACGC TCGTCGTTTG
     1561 GTATGGCTTC ATTCAGCTCC GGTTCCCAAC GATCAAGGCG AGTTACATGA TCCCCCATGT
     1621 TGTGCAAAAA AGCGGTTAGC TCCTTCGGTC CTCCGATCGT TGTCAGAAGT AAGTTGGCCG
     1681 CAGTGTTATC ACTCATGGTT ATGGCAGCAC TGCATAATTC TCTTACTGTC ATGCCATCCG
     1741 TAAGATGCTT TTCTGTGACT GGTGAGTACT CAACCAAGTC ATTCTGAGAA TAGTGTATGC
     1801 GGCGACCGAG TTGCTCTTGC CCGGCGTCAA TACGGGATAA TACCGCGCCA CATAGCAGAA
     1861 CTTTAAAAGT GCTCATCATT GGAAAACGTT CTTCGGGGCG AAAACTCTCA AGGATCTTAC
     1921 CGCTGTTGAG ATCCAGTTCG ATGTAACCCA CTCGTGCACC CAACTGATCT TCAGCATCTT
     1981 TTACTTTCAC CAGCGTTTCT GGGTGAGCAA AAACAGGAAG GCAAAATGCC GCAAAAAAGG
     2041 GAATAAGGGC GACACGGAAA TGTTGAATAC TCATACTCTT CCTTTTTCAA TATTATTGAA
     2101 GCATTTATCA GGGTTATTGT CTCATGAGCG GATACATATT TGAATGTATT TAGAAAAATA
     2161 AACAAATAGG GGTTCCGCGC ACATTTCCCC GAAAAGTGCC ACCTGAACGA AGCATCTGTG
     2221 CTTCATTTTG TAGAACAAAA ATGCAACGCG AGAGCGCTAA TTTTTCAAAC AAAGAATCTG
     2281 AGCTGCATTT TTACAGAACA GAAATGCAAC GCGAAAGCGC TATTTTACCA ACGAAGAATC
     2341 TGTGCTTCAT TTTTGTAAAA CAAAAATGCA ACGCGAGAGC GCTAATTTTT CAAACAAAGA
     2401 ATCTGAGCTG CATTTTTACA GAACAGAAAT GCAACGCGAG AGCGCTATTT TACCAACAAA
     2461 GAATCTATAC TTCTTTTTTG TTCTACAAAA ATGCATCCCG AGAGCGCTAT TTTTCTAACA
     2521 AAGCATCTTA GATTACTTTT TTTCTCCTTT GTGCGCTCTA TAATGCAGTC TCTTGATAAC
     2581 TTTTTGCACT GTAGGTCCGT TAAGGTTAGA AGAAGGCTAC TTTGGTGTCT ATTTTCTCTT
     2641 CCATAAAAAA AGCCTGACTC CACTTCCCGC GTTTACTGAT TACTAGCGAA GCTGCGGGTG
     2701 CATTTTTTCA AGATAAAGGC ATCCCCGATT ATATTCTATA CCGATGTGGA TTGCGCATAC
     2761 TTTGTGAACA GAAAGTGATA GCGTTGATGA TTCTTCATTG GTCAGAAAAT TATGAACGGT
     2821 TTCTTCTATT TTGTCTCTAT ATACTACGTA TAGGAAATGT TTACATTTTC GTATTGTTTT
     2881 CGATTCACTC TATGAATAGT TCTTACTACA ATTTTTTTGT CTAAAGAGTA ATACTAGAGA
     2941 TAAACATAAA AAATGTAGAG GTCGAGTTTA GATGCAAGTT CAAGGAGCGA AAGGTGGATG
     3001 GGTAGGTTAT ATAGGGATAT AGCACAGAGA TATATAGCAA AGAGATACTT TTGAGCAATG
     3061 TTTGTGGAAG CGGTATTCGC AATATTTTAG TAGCTCGTTA CAGTCCGGTG CGTTTTTGGT
     3121 TTTTTGAAAG TGCGTCTTCA GAGCGCTTTT GGTTTTCAAA AGCGCTCTGA AGTTCCTATA
     3181 CTTTCTAGAG AATAGGAACT TCGGAATAGG AACTTCAAAG CGTTTCCGAA AACGAGCGCT
     3241 TCCGAAAATG CAACGCGAGC TGCGCACATA CAGCTCACTG TTCACGTCGC ACCTATATCT
     3301 GCGTGTTGCC TGTATATATA TATACATGAG AAGAACGGCA TAGTGCGTGT TTATGCTTAA
     3361 ATGCGTACTT ATATGCGTCT ATTTATGTAG GATGAAAGGT AGTCTAGTAC CTCCTGTGAT
     3421 ATTATCCCAT TCCATGCGGG GTATCGTATG CTTCCTTCAG CACTACCCTT TAGCTGTTCT
     3481 ATATGCTGCC ACTCCTCAAT TGGATTAGTC TCATCCTTCA ATGCTATCAT TTCCTTTGAT
     3541 ATTGGATCAT ACTAAGAAAC CATTATTATC ATGACATTAA CCTATAAAAA TAGGCGTATC
     3601 ACGAGGCCCT TTCGTCTCGC GCGTTTCGGT GATGACGGTG AAAACCTCTG ACACATGCAG
     3661 CTCCCGGAGA CGGTCACAGC TTGTCTGTAA GCGGATGCCG GGAGCAGACA AGCCCGTCAG
     3721 GGCGCGTCAG CGGGTGTTGG CGGGTGTCGG GGCTGGCTTA ACTATGCGGC ATCAGAGCAG
     3781 ATTGTACTGA GAGTGCACCA TATCGACTAC GTCGTAAGGC CGTTTCTGAC AGAGTAAAAT
     3841 TCTTGAGGGA ACTTTCACCA TTATGGGAAA TGCTTCAAGA AGGTATTGAC TTAAACTCCA
     3901 TCAAATGGTC AGGTCATTGA GTGTTTTTTA TTTGTTGTAT TTTTTTTTTT TTAGAGAAAA
     3961 TCCTCCAATA TCAAATTAGG AATCGTAGTT TCATGATTTT CTGTTACACC TAACTTTTTG
     4021 TGTGGTGCCC TCCTCCTTGT CAATATTAAT GTTAAAGTGC AATTCTTTTT CCTTATCACG
     4081 TTGAGCCATT AGTATCAATT TGCTTACCTG TATTCCTTTA CTATCCTCCT TTTTCTCCTT
     4141 CTTGATAAAT GTATGTAGAT TGCGTATATA GTTTCGTCTA CCCTATGAAC ATATTCCATT
     4201 TTGTAATTTC GTGTCGTTTC TATTATGAAT TTCATTTATA AAGTTTATGT ACAAATATCA
     4261 TAAAAAAAGA GAATCTTTTT AAGCAAGGAT TTTCTTAACT TCTTCGGCGA CAGCATCACC
     4321 GACTTCGGTG GTACTGTTGG AACCACCTAA ATCACCAGTT CTGATACCTG CATCCAAAAC
     4381 CTTTTTAACT GCATCTTCAA TGGCCTTACC TTCTTCAGGC AAGTTCAATG ACAATTTCAA
     4441 CATCATTGCA GCAGACAAGA TAGTGGCGAT AGGGTCAACC TTATTCTTTG GCAAATCTGG
     4501 AGCAGAACCG TGGCATGGTT CGTACAAACC AAATGCGGTG TTCTTGTCTG GCAAAGAGGC
     4561 CAAGGACGCA GATGGCAACA AACCCAAGGA ACCTGGGATA ACGGAGGCTT CATCGGAGAT
     4621 GATATCACCA AACATGTTGC TGGTGATTAT AATACCATTT AGGTGGGTTG GGTTCTTAAC
     4681 TAGGATCATG GCGGCAGAAT CAATCAATTG ATGTTGAACC TTCAATGTAG GGAATTCGTT
     4741 CTTGATGGTT TCCTCCACAG TTTTTCTCCA TAATCTTGAA GAGGCCAAAA GATTAGCTTT
     4801 ATCCAAGGAC CAAATAGGCA ATGGTGGCTC ATGTTGTAGG GCCATGAAAG CGGCCATTCT
     4861 TGTGATTCTT TGCACTTCTG GAACGGTGTA TTGTTCACTA TCCCAAGCGA CACCATCACC
     4921 ATCGTCTTCC TTTCTCTTAC CAAAGTAAAT ACCTCCCACT AATTCTCTGA CAACAACGAA
     4981 GTCAGTACCT TTAGCAAATT GTGGCTTGAT TGGAGATAAG TCTAAAAGAG AGTCGGATGC
     5041 AAAGTTACAT GGTCTTAAGT TGGCGTACAA TTGAAGTTCT TTACGGATTT TTAGTAAACC
     5101 TTGTTCAGGT CTAACACTAC CGGTACCCCA TTTAGGACCA GCCACAGCAC CTAACAAAAC
     5161 GGCATCAACC TTCTTGGAGG CTTCCAGCGC CTCATCTGGA AGTGGGACAC CTGTAGCATC
     5221 GATAGCAGCA CCACCAATTA AATGATTTTC GAAATCGAAC TTGACATTGG AACGAACATC
     5281 AGAAATAGCT TTAAGAACCT TAATGGCTTC GGCTGTGATT TCTTGACCAA CGTGGTCACC
     5341 TGGCAAAACG ACGATCTTCT TAGGGGCAGA CATAGGGGCA GACATTAGAA TGGTATATCC
     5401 TTGAAATATA TATATATATT GCTGAAATGT AAAAGGTAAG AAAAGTTAGA AAGTAAGACG
     5461 ATTGCTAACC ACCTATTGGA AAAAACAATA GGTCCTTAAA TAATATTGTC AACTTCAAGT
     5521 ATTGTGATGC AAGCATTTAG TCATGAACGC TTCTCTATTC TATATGAAAA GCCGGTTCCG
     5581 GCCTCTCACC TTTCCTTTTT CTCCCAATTT TTCAGTTGAA AAAGGTATAT GCGTCAGGCG
     5641 ACCTCTGAAA TTAACAAAAA ATTTCCAGTC ATCGAATTTG ATTCTGTGCG ATAGCGCCCC
     5701 TGTGTGTTCT CGTTATGTTG AGGAAAAAAA TAATGGTTGC TAAGAGATTC GAACTCTTGC
     5761 ATCTTACGAT ACCTGAGTAT TCCCACAGTT AACTGCGGTC AAGATATTTC TTGAATCAGG
     5821 CGCCTTAGAC CGCTCGGCCA AACAACCAAT TACTTGTTGA GAAATAGAGT ATAATTATCC
     5881 TATAAATATA ACGTTTTTGA ACACACATGA ACAAGGAAGT ACAGGACAAT TGATTTTGAA
     5941 GAGAATGTGG ATTTTGATGT AATTGTTGGG ATTCCATTTT TAATAAGGCA ATAATATTAG
     6001 GTATGTGGAT ATACTAGAAG TTCTCCTCGA CCGTCGATAT GCGGTGTGAA ATACCGCACA
     6061 GATGCGTAAG GAGAAAATAC CGCATCAGGA AATTGTAAAC GTTAATATTT TGTTAAAATT
     6121 CGCGTTAAAT TTTTGTTAAA TCAGCTCATT TTTTAACCAA TAGGCCGAAA TCGGCAAAAT
     6181 CCCTTATAAA TCAAAAGAAT AGACCGAGAT AGGGTNNNNN NNNNNNNNNN NNNNNNNNNN
     6241 NNNNNNNNNN NNAAAGAACG TGGACTCCAA CGTCAAAGGN NNNNNNNNNN NNNNNNNNNN
     6301 NNNNNNNNNN NNNNNNNNNN NNNNNNNNTN NNNNNNNNNN NNNNNNNNNN NNNNNNNNNN
     6361 NNNNNNNNNN NNNNNNNNNN NNNNNNNNNN NNNNNNNNNN NNNNNNNNNN NNNNNNNNNN
     6421 GNNNNNNNNN NNNNNNNNNN NNNNNNNNNN NNNNNNNNNN NNNNNNNNNN NNNNNNNNNN
     6481 NNNNNNNNNN NNNNNNNNNN NNNNNNNNNN NNNNNNNNNN NNNNNNNNNN NNNNNNNNNN
     6541 NNNNNCGCGC CATTCGCCAT TCAGGCTGCG CAACTGTTGG GAAGGGCGAT CGGTGCGGGC
     6601 CTCTTCGCTA TTACGCCAGC TGGCGAAAGG GGGATGTGCT GCAAGGCGAT TAAGTTGGGT
     6661 AACGCCAGGG TTTTCCCAGT CACGACGTTG TAAAACGACG GCCAGTGAGC GCGCGTAATA
     6721 CGACTCACTA TAGGGCGAAT TGGGTACCGG GCCCATTGTA GCAAAGATTG TAAGGAAATA
     6781 GCAAACCAGA GGTCCAAGTC AAAACGGCAA AAAAGAAGAA AGTAAGCAAT ATAATGGACG
     6841 GGTTTACATG TTTAAATATA TGTACATGTA TGTAGTCTTA TACTTTCAAA ACATAATCGC
     6901 ATGCGGGTCA TCAAAATAAA CCTCCATTTT GGACTTGGGA AAAAGAAAAT TTGATTTAAA
     6961 CTGTTGTATG TAGCTAACAA TACATAAAAC TATTTAAATA AAATAGGAAT AAGAATGCTC
     7021 AATTAAAAAA TGATTTATTT TCTAACAAAA CTTCCTGCAG GTCACTATTA TTTGCTTCTC
     7081 TTGTAAACTT TGTTCAAGAA CGCAGTTAAG ACATCAGCTT TGAAGCCACG AGACTCATCG
     7141 ACCTGAGAAA TTTTGGCCTT CAAATCCTTG GCAATAGACT CTTCATATTC GTGGTATAGC
     7201 TGTTCAATTT TCAAGTCATT GAAAATCTTT TTGCATTTGG CTTCTGCGAC TGAGTCCTTC
     7261 TTACCGTAAT TTTCGTCTAA AGTCTTTCTT TGTTCTGCGG AAGCAAGTTC CAATGCCTTG
     7321 TTGATTACCC AAGAACATTT GTTATCTTGG ATATCTGTAC CGATCTTACC GATCTGTTCT
     7381 GGGGTACCGA AGCAGTCTAA GTAGTCATCT TGAATTTGGA AGTATTCACC CAATGGAATC
     7441 AAGACATCTC TGGCTTGTTT CAAATCCTTT TCATCCGTGA TACCGGCAAC GTACATGGCC
     7501 AATGCGACAG GCAAGTAGAA AGAATAGTAA GCAGTCTTGA AAGTAACTAT GAAGGAGTGC
     7561 TTCTTTAGGG AGAACTTACT CAAGTCGACT TTGTCTTCAG GTGCAGTGAT TAAGTCCATC
     7621 AATTGGCCCA ATTCGGTTTG GAAGGTGACC TCATGGAACA ATTCGGTGAT ATCTATGTAG
     7681 TATTTTTCGT TTCTGAAGTG AGATTTCAAA AGCTTGTAGA TAGCAGCCTC TAACATGAAT
     7741 GCGTCATTGA TGGCAATTTC CCCAACTTCA GGAACCTTGT ACCAACATGG TTGGCCTCTT
     7801 CTGGTAATGG ACTTGTCCAT CATATCATCG GCGACCAAGA AGTAAGCCTG CAACAACTCA
     7861 ATGCACCAAC CTAGAATGGC AACCTTTTCG TATTCTTCTT GCCCCAATTG TTCAACGGTC
     7921 TTGTTGGAGA GAATAGCATA CGTGTCCACA ACGGACAAAC CTCTATTTAG CTTACCGCCT
     7981 GGAGTGTTGT AGTTCAATGA GTGGGCATAC CAGTCACATG CTTCCTTAGG CATACCGTAA
     8041 GCCAAAAGCG ATGCGTTCAA TTCCTCTACT AATTTAGGGA AAACGTTCAA GAATCTCTCT
     8101 CTCCTAATTT CTTTTTCTGA AGCCATTTTG CTAGCTTTAT GTGATGATTG ATTGATTGAT
     8161 TGTACAGTTT GTTTTTCTTA ATATCTATTT CGATGACTTC TATATGATAT TGCACTAACA
     8221 AGAAGATATT ATAATGCAAT TGATACAAGA CAAGGAGTTA TTTGCTTCTC TTTTATATGA
     8281 TTCTGACAAT CCATATTGCG TTGGTAGTCT TTTTTGCTGG AACGGTTCAG CGGAAAAGAC
     8341 GCATCGCTCT TTTTGCTTCT AGAAGAAATG CCAGCAAAAG AATCTCTTGA CAGTGACTGA
     8401 CAGCAAAAAT GTCTTTTTCT AACTAGTAAC AAGGCTAAGA TATCAGCCTG AAATAAAGGG
     8461 TGGTGAAGTA ATAATTAAAT CATCCGTATA AACCTATACA CATATATGAG GAAAAATAAT
     8521 ACAAAAGTGT TTTAAATACA GATACATACA TGAACATATG CACGTATAGC GCCCAAATGT
     8581 CGGTAATGGG ATCGGCTTAC TCGAGGATAG ATAAGCTTAA GGAATTGTCG ACTAAGTCGT
     8641 AAGGCATGCT AAGCCGATCC CATTACCGAC ATTTGGGCGC TATACGTGCA TATGTTCATG
     8701 TATGTATCTG TATTTAAAAC ACTTTTGTAT TATTTTTCCT CATATATGTG TATAGGTTTA
     8761 TACGGATGAT TTAATTATTA CTTCACCACC CTTTATTTCA GGCTGATATC TTAGCCTTGT
     8821 TACTAGTTAG AAAAAGACAT TTTTGCTGTC AGTCACTGTC AAGAGATTCT TTTGCTGGCA
     8881 TTTCTTCTAG AAGCAAAAAG AGCGATGCGT CTTTTCCGCT GAACCGTTCC AGCAAAAAAG
     8941 ACTACCAACG CAATATGGAT TGTCAGAATC ATATAAAAGA GAAGCAAATA ACTCCTTGTC
     9001 TTGTATCAAT TGCATTATAA TATCTTCTTG TTAGTGCAAT ATCATATAGA AGTCATCGAA
     9061 ATAGATATTA AGAAAAACAA ACTGTACAAT CAATCAATCA ATCATCACAT AAAGGATCCA
     9121 AAATGGCTAC CGCAGCAGGT CCTATCGCAA CTAACAACTC CCCACAAAAC TCCAACGCTT
     9181 ACAGAACTCC AATCGCTCCT TCCGTACCAA TTACTCATAA ATGGTCTATA GCTGAAGATT
     9241 TGACATGTAT TTCCAATCCT AGTAAGCACA ATAACCCTCA AACTGGTTAC AGATCATTTT
     9301 CTGACGAATT ATACGTTAAG TACGAAGAAA AGTTGGAAGA TGTTAGAAAA GCATTAAGAG
     9361 AAGTTGAAGA AAACCCTTTG GAAGGTTTAG TTATGATAGA CGCTTTGCAA AGATTGGGTA
     9421 TCGATTACCA TTTCAGAGGT GAAATTGGTG CATTCTTGCA AAAGCAACAA ATCATATCTT
     9481 CAACTCCAGA TGGTTACCCT GAACATGGTT TGTACGAAGT TTCAACATTG TTTAGATTCT
     9541 TAAGACAAGA AGGTCACAAT GTTACCGCTG ACGTCTTTAA TAACTTCAAG GATAAGGAAG
     9601 GTAGATTCAG ATCAGAATTG TCAACAGATA TTAGAGGTTT GATGTCCTTA TACGAAGCAA
     9661 GTCAATTGAG AATAGAAGGT GAAGACATCT TAGATCAAGC TGCTGATTTC TCCAGTCAAT
     9721 TGTTAGGTAG ATGGACAAAA GATCCTAATC ATCACGAAGC CAGATTGGTT TCTAACACTT
     9781 TAACACATCC ATACCACAAG TCATTGGCTA CCTTTATGGG TCAAAAATTG TCCTACATGA
     9841 ACTGCAAGGG TCCAAACTGG GACGGTGTCG ATAATTTGCA AGAATTAGCT AAGATGGATT
     9901 TGACTATCGT ACAAAGTATC CATCAAAAGG AAGTATTCCA AGTTTCTCAA TGGTGGAAGG
     9961 ATACAGGTTT AGCCAATGAA TTGAAATTGG CTAGAAACCA ACCATTGAAG TGGTATATGT
    10021 GGCCTATGGC CGCTTTAACC GATCCAAGAT TCAGTGAAGA AAGAGTTGAA TTAACTAAGC
    10081 CTATTTCTTT TATATACATC ATAGATGACA TCTTCGACGT CTATGGTACC ATTGAAGAAT
    10141 TGACCTTGTT TACTGATGCA GTTAATAGAT GGGAATTGTC TGCCGTCGAA CAATTACCAG
    10201 ACTACATGAA AGTATGTTTC AAGGCTTTGT ACGATGTTAC CAACGAAATC GCATACAAAA
    10261 TCTATAAAAA GCATGGTCAA AACCCTATTG ATTCCTTGCA AAAGACTTGG GCTAGTTTGT
    10321 GCAATGCATT TTTAGTTGAA GCAAAGTGGT TCGCCTCTGG TCACTTGCCA AATGCAGAAG
    10381 AATACTTAAA GAACGGTATC ATCTCTTCAG GTGTTCATGT TGTCTTGGCC CACATGTTTT
    10441 TCTTGTTAGG TGACGGTATT ACACAAGAAT CAGTTGATTT GGTAGATGAC TATCCAGGTA
    10501 TTTCCACAAG TATCGCAACC ATTTTGAGAT TATCTGATGA CTTGGGTTCA GCCAAAGATG
    10561 AAGACCAAGA TGGTTATGAT GGTTCTTACA TCGAATGTTA CATGAAGGAA CATAAGGGTT
    10621 CCAGTGTCGA TTCAGCCAGA GAAGAAGTAA TAAGAATGAT CTCCGAAGCA TGGAAATGTT
    10681 TGAATAAGGA ATGCTTATCA CCAAACCCTT TTTCTGAATC ATTCAGAATA GGTTCCTTGA
    10741 ATATGGCTAG AATGATCCCT ATGATGTACT CTTACGATGA CAACCATAAC TTGCCAATTT
    10801 TAGAAGAACA CATGAAGGCA ATGATCTATA ACACATCTTT ATAATAGTGA CCATGGCGGA
    10861 TTGAGAGCAA ATCGTTAAGT TCAGGTCAAG TAAAAATTGA TTTCGAAAAC TAATTTCTCT
    10921 TATACAATCC TTTGATTGGA CCGTCATCCT TTCGAATATA AGATTTTGTT AAGAATATTT
    10981 TAGACAGAGA TCTACTTTAT ATTTAATATC TAGATATTAC ATAATTTCCT CTCTAATAAA
    11041 ATATCATTAA TAAAATAAAA ATGAAGCGAT TTGATTTTGT GTTGTCAACT TAGTTTGCCG
    11101 CTATGCCTCT TGGGTAATGC TATTATTGAA TCGAAGGGCT TTATTATATT ACCCTTTAGC
    11161 TTATTCTGAG GTTTCTGTGG CGTCCGCGGT GGAGCT
//
