Features (pLannotate 1.2.2; 24 found; start..end, strand, type, name):
    558..792     +  promoter       CUP1 promoter: S. cerevisiae CUP1; inducible metallothionein promoter, regulated by Cu2+
   1008..2570    +  CDS            NES1_FRAAN: Experimental evidence at protein level: Swiss-Prot protein existence level 1. Involved in monoterpene (C10) and sesquiterpene (C15) biosynthesis. Converts geranyl diphosphate (GPP) into S-linalool and farnesyl diphosphate (FPP) into (3S)-E-nerolidol. Exclusively present and highly expressed in the fruit of cultivated (octaploid) varieties. From Fragaria ananassa (Strawberry) (Fragaria chiloensis x Fragaria virginiana).
   2945..2963    -  promoter       T3 promoter: promoter for bacteriophage T3 RNA polymerase
   3006..3028    -  protein_bind   lac operator (fragment): The lac repressor binds to the lac operator to inhibit transcription in E. coli. This inhibition can be relieved by adding lactose or isopropyl-β-D-thiogalactopyranoside (IPTG). lac repressor encoded by lacI
   3032..3062    -  promoter       lac promoter: promoter for the E. coli lac operon
   3077..3098    -  protein_bind   CAP binding site: CAP binding activates transcription in the presence of cAMP. E. coli catabolite activator protein
   3111..3203    -  CDS            lacI (fragment): lac repressor; lacI; The lac repressor binds to the lac operator to inhibit transcription in E. coli. This inhibition can be relieved by adding lactose or isopropyl-β-D-thiogalactopyranoside (IPTG).
   3386..3974    -  rep_origin     ori: high-copy-number ColE1/pMB1/pBR322/pUC origin of replication
   4145..5005    -  CDS            AmpR: β-lactamase; bla; confers resistance to ampicillin, carbenicillin, and related antibiotics
   5006..5110    -  promoter       AmpR promoter: bla
   5137..6479    -  rep_origin     2μ ori: yeast 2μ plasmid origin of replication
   6547..6582    +  CDS            rop (fragment): Rop protein, which maintains plasmids at low copy number; rop
   6684..6734    +  misc_feature   bom (fragment): basis of mobility region from pBR322
   6733..6849    +  CDS            NFS1 (fragment): NFS1_YEAST - Also known as SPL1 From Saccharomyces cerevisiae (strain ATCC 204508 / S288c) (Baker's yeast).
   7211..8305    -  CDS            LEU2: 3-isopropylmalate dehydrogenase, required for leucine biosynthesis; S. cerevisiae LEU2; yeast auxotrophic marker
   8306..8713    -  promoter       LEU2 promoter: S. cerevisiae LEU2
   8853..8930    -  CDS            YO192_YEAST (fragment): Experimental evidence at protein level: Swiss-Prot protein existence level 1. From Saccharomyces cerevisiae (strain ATCC 204508 / S288c) (Baker's yeast).
   8961..9013    +  misc_feature   bom (fragment): basis of mobility region from pBR322
   9041..9469    -  rep_origin     f1 ori (sequence partly withheld): f1 bacteriophage origin of replication; arrow indicates direction of (+) strand synthesis
   9473..9628    -  CDS            lacZα (fragment): LacZα fragment of β-galactosidase; lacZ fragment
   9636..9654    +  promoter       T7 promoter: promoter for bacteriophage T7 RNA polymerase
   9674..9742    +  CDS            YNG1 (fragment): YNG1_YEAST - Experimental evidence at protein level: Swiss-Prot protein existence level 1. Histone-binding component of the NuA3 histone acetyltransferase complex, that acetylates Lys-14 of histone H3. Recruitment of NuA3 to nucleosomes requires methylated histone H3. In conjunction with the FACT complex, NuA3 may be involved in transcriptional regulation. YNG1 is required for the HAT activity of NuA3 but not for its integrity. Mediates the interaction of SAS3 with nucleosomes. From Saccharomyces cerevisiae (strain ATCC 204508 / S288c) (Baker's yeast).
   9991..11046   -  CDS            ERG20: FPPS_YEAST - Also known as BOT3, FDS1, FPP1. Experimental evidence at protein level: Swiss-Prot protein existence level 1. Catalyzes the sequential condensation of isopentenyl pyrophosphate with the allylic pyrophosphates, dimethylallyl pyrophosphate, and then with the resultant geranylpyrophosphate to the ultimate product farnesyl pyrophosphate. From Saccharomyces cerevisiae (strain ATCC 204508 / S288c) (Baker's yeast).
  11112..161     -  promoter       CUP1 promoter (across the origin): S. cerevisiae CUP1; inducible metallothionein promoter, regulated by Cu2+
>Addgene plasmid #98304 | pJT3 | addgene full sequence | sequence record 190175 | Addgene NGS Result
TTCTCTTTTATATGATTCTGACAATCCATATTGCGTTGGTAGTCTTTTTTGCTGGAACGGTTCAGCGGAA
AAGACGCATCGCTCTTTTTGCTTCTAGAAGAAATGCCAGCAAAAGAATCTCTTGACAGTGACTGACAGCA
AAAATGTCTTTTTCTAACTAGTAACAAGGCTAAGATATCAGCCTGAAATAAAGGGTGGTGAAGTAATAAT
TAAATCATCCGTATAAACCTATACACATATATGAGGAAAAATAATACAAAAGTGTTTTAAATACAGATAC
ATACATGAACATATGCACGTATAGCGCCCAAATGTCGGTAATGGGATCGGCTTACTCGAGGATAGATAAG
CTTAAGGAATTGTCGACTAAGTCGTAAGGCATGCTAAGCCGATCCCATTACCGACATTTGGGCGCTATAC
GTGCATATGTTCATGTATGTATCTGTATTTAAAACACTTTTGTATTATTTTTCCTCATATATGTGTATAG
GTTTATACGGATGATTTAATTATTACTTCACCACCCTTTATTTCAGGCTGATATCTTAGCCTTGTTACTA
GTTAGAAAAAGACATTTTTGCTGTCAGTCACTGTCAAGAGATTCTTTTGCTGGCATTTCTTCTAGAAGCA
AAAAGAGCGATGCGTCTTTTCCGCTGAACCGTTCCAGCAAAAAAGACTACCAACGCAATATGGATTGTCA
GAATCATATAAAAGAGAAGCAAATAACTCCTTGTCTTGTATCAATTGCATTATAATATCTTCTTGTTAGT
GCAATATCATATAGAAGTCATCGAAATAGATATTAAGAAAAACAAACTGTACAATCAATCAATCAATCAT
CACATAAAGGATCCAAAATGGCTACCGCAGCAGGTCCTATCGCAACTAACAACTCCCCACAAAACTCCAA
CGCTTACAGAACTCCAATCGCTCCTTCCGTACCAATTACTCATAAATGGTCTATAGCTGAAGATTTGACA
TGTATTTCCAATCCTAGTAAGCACAATAACCCTCAAACTGGTTACAGATCATTTTCTGACGAATTATACG
TTAAGTACGAAGAAAAGTTGGAAGATGTTAGAAAAGCATTAAGAGAAGTTGAAGAAAACCCTTTGGAAGG
TTTAGTTATGATAGACGCTTTGCAAAGATTGGGTATCGATTACCATTTCAGAGGTGAAATTGGTGCATTC
TTGCAAAAGCAACAAATCATATCTTCAACTCCAGATGGTTACCCTGAACATGGTTTGTACGAAGTTTCAA
CATTGTTTAGATTCTTAAGACAAGAAGGTCACAATGTTACCGCTGACGTCTTTAATAACTTCAAGGATAA
GGAAGGTAGATTCAGATCAGAATTGTCAACAGATATTAGAGGTTTGATGTCCTTATACGAAGCAAGTCAA
TTGAGAATAGAAGGTGAAGACATCTTAGATCAAGCTGCTGATTTCTCCAGTCAATTGTTAGGTAGATGGA
CAAAAGATCCTAATCATCACGAAGCCAGATTGGTTTCTAACACTTTAACACATCCATACCACAAGTCATT
GGCTACCTTTATGGGTCAAAAATTGTCCTACATGAACTGCAAGGGTCCAAACTGGGACGGTGTCGATAAT
TTGCAAGAATTAGCTAAGATGGATTTGACTATCGTACAAAGTATCCATCAAAAGGAAGTATTCCAAGTTT
CTCAATGGTGGAAGGATACAGGTTTAGCCAATGAATTGAAATTGGCTAGAAACCAACCATTGAAGTGGTA
TATGTGGCCTATGGCCGCTTTAACCGATCCAAGATTCAGTGAAGAAAGAGTTGAATTAACTAAGCCTATT
TCTTTTATATACATCATAGATGACATCTTCGACGTCTATGGTACCATTGAAGAATTGACCTTGTTTACTG
ATGCAGTTAATAGATGGGAATTGTCTGCCGTCGAACAATTACCAGACTACATGAAAGTATGTTTCAAGGC
TTTGTACGATGTTACCAACGAAATCGCATACAAAATCTATAAAAAGCATGGTCAAAACCCTATTGATTCC
TTGCAAAAGACTTGGGCTAGTTTGTGCAATGCATTTTTAGTTGAAGCAAAGTGGTTCGCCTCTGGTCACT
TGCCAAATGCAGAAGAATACTTAAAGAACGGTATCATCTCTTCAGGTGTTCATGTTGTCTTGGCCCACAT
GTTTTTCTTGTTAGGTGACGGTATTACACAAGAATCAGTTGATTTGGTAGATGACTATCCAGGTATTTCC
ACAAGTATCGCAACCATTTTGAGATTATCTGATGACTTGGGTTCAGCCAAAGATGAAGACCAAGATGGTT
ATGATGGTTCTTACATCGAATGTTACATGAAGGAACATAAGGGTTCCAGTGTCGATTCAGCCAGAGAAGA
AGTAATAAGAATGATCTCCGAAGCATGGAAATGTTTGAATAAGGAATGCTTATCACCAAACCCTTTTTCT
GAATCATTCAGAATAGGTTCCTTGAATATGGCTAGAATGATCCCTATGATGTACTCTTACGATGACAACC
ATAACTTGCCAATTTTAGAAGAACACATGAAGGCAATGATCTATAACACATCTTTATAATAGTGACCATG
GCGGATTGAGAGCAAATCGTTAAGTTCAGGTCAAGTAAAAATTGATTTCGAAAACTAATTTCTCTTATAC
AATCCTTTGATTGGACCGTCATCCTTTCGAATATAAGATTTTGTTAAGAATATTTTAGACAGAGATCTAC
TTTATATTTAATATCTAGATATTACATAATTTCCTCTCTAATAAAATATCATTAATAAAATAAAAATGAA
GCGATTTGATTTTGTGTTGTCAACTTAGTTTGCCGCTATGCCTCTTGGGTAATGCTATTATTGAATCGAA
GGGCTTTATTATATTACCCTTTAGCTTATTCTGAGGTTTCTGTGGCGTCCGCGGTGGAGCTCCAGCTTTT
GTTCCCTTTAGTGAGGGTTAATTGCGCGCTTGGCGTAATCATGGTCATAGCTGTTTCCTGTGTGAAATTG
TTATCCGCTCACAATTCCACACAACATACGAGCCGGAAGCATAAAGTGTAAAGCCTGGGGTGCCTAATGA
GTGAGCTAACTCACATTAATTGCGTTGCGCTCACTGCCCGCTTTCCAGTCGGGAAACCTGTCGTGCCAGC
TGCATTAATGAATCGGCCAACGCGCGGGGAGAGGCGGTTTGCGTATTGGGCGCTCTTCCGCTTCCTCGCT
CACTGACTCGCTGCGCTCGGTCGTTCGGCTGCGGCGAGCGGTATCAGCTCACTCAAAGGCGGTAATACGG
TTATCCACAGAATCAGGGGATAACGCAGGAAAGAACATGTGAGCAAAAGGCCAGCAAAAGGCCAGGAACC
GTAAAAAGGCCGCGTTGCTGGCGTTTTTCCATAGGCTCCGCCCCCCTGACGAGCATCACAAAAATCGACG
CTCAAGTCAGAGGTGGCGAAACCCGACAGGACTATAAAGATACCAGGCGTTTCCCCCTGGAAGCTCCCTC
GTGCGCTCTCCTGTTCCGACCCTGCCGCTTACCGGATACCTGTCCGCCTTTCTCCCTTCGGGAAGCGTGG
CGCTTTCTCATAGCTCACGCTGTAGGTATCTCAGTTCGGTGTAGGTCGTTCGCTCCAAGCTGGGCTGTGT
GCACGAACCCCCCGTTCAGCCCGACCGCTGCGCCTTATCCGGTAACTATCGTCTTGAGTCCAACCCGGTA
AGACACGACTTATCGCCACTGGCAGCAGCCACTGGTAACAGGATTAGCAGAGCGAGGTATGTAGGCGGTG
CTACAGAGTTCTTGAAGTGGTGGCCTAACTACGGCTACACTAGAAGAACAGTATTTGGTATCTGCGCTCT
GCTGAAGCCAGTTACCTTCGGAAAAAGAGTTGGTAGCTCTTGATCCGGCAAACAAACCACCGCTGGTAGC
GGTGGTTTTTTTGTTTGCAAGCAGCAGATTACGCGCAGAAAAAAAGGATCTCAAGAAGATCCTTTGATCT
TTTCTACGGGGTCTGACGCTCAGTGGAACGAAAACTCACGTTAAGGGATTTTGGTCATGAGATTATCAAA
AAGGATCTTCACCTAGATCCTTTTAAATTAAAAATGAAGTTTTAAATCAATCTAAAGTATATATGAGTAA
ACTTGGTCTGACAGTTACCAATGCTTAATCAGTGAGGCACCTATCTCAGCGATCTGTCTATTTCGTTCAT
CCATAGTTGCCTGACTCCCCGTCGTGTAGATAACTACGATACGGGAGGGCTTACCATCTGGCCCCAGTGC
TGCAATGATACCGCGAGACCCACGCTCACCGGCTCCAGATTTATCAGCAATAAACCAGCCAGCCGGAAGG
GCCGAGCGCAGAAGTGGTCCTGCAACTTTATCCGCCTCCATCCAGTCTATTAATTGTTGCCGGGAAGCTA
GAGTAAGTAGTTCGCCAGTTAATAGTTTGCGCAACGTTGTTGCCATTGCTACAGGCATCGTGGTGTCACG
CTCGTCGTTTGGTATGGCTTCATTCAGCTCCGGTTCCCAACGATCAAGGCGAGTTACATGATCCCCCATG
TTGTGCAAAAAAGCGGTTAGCTCCTTCGGTCCTCCGATCGTTGTCAGAAGTAAGTTGGCCGCAGTGTTAT
CACTCATGGTTATGGCAGCACTGCATAATTCTCTTACTGTCATGCCATCCGTAAGATGCTTTTCTGTGAC
TGGTGAGTACTCAACCAAGTCATTCTGAGAATAGTGTATGCGGCGACCGAGTTGCTCTTGCCCGGCGTCA
ATACGGGATAATACCGCGCCACATAGCAGAACTTTAAAAGTGCTCATCATTGGAAAACGTTCTTCGGGGC
GAAAACTCTCAAGGATCTTACCGCTGTTGAGATCCAGTTCGATGTAACCCACTCGTGCACCCAACTGATC
TTCAGCATCTTTTACTTTCACCAGCGTTTCTGGGTGAGCAAAAACAGGAAGGCAAAATGCCGCAAAAAAG
GGAATAAGGGCGACACGGAAATGTTGAATACTCATACTCTTCCTTTTTCAATATTATTGAAGCATTTATC
AGGGTTATTGTCTCATGAGCGGATACATATTTGAATGTATTTAGAAAAATAAACAAATAGGGGTTCCGCG
CACATTTCCCCGAAAAGTGCCACCTGAACGAAGCATCTGTGCTTCATTTTGTAGAACAAAAATGCAACGC
GAGAGCGCTAATTTTTCAAACAAAGAATCTGAGCTGCATTTTTACAGAACAGAAATGCAACGCGAAAGCG
CTATTTTACCAACGAAGAATCTGTGCTTCATTTTTGTAAAACAAAAATGCAACGCGAGAGCGCTAATTTT
TCAAACAAAGAATCTGAGCTGCATTTTTACAGAACAGAAATGCAACGCGAGAGCGCTATTTTACCAACAA
AGAATCTATACTTCTTTTTTGTTCTACAAAAATGCATCCCGAGAGCGCTATTTTTCTAACAAAGCATCTT
AGATTACTTTTTTTCTCCTTTGTGCGCTCTATAATGCAGTCTCTTGATAACTTTTTGCACTGTAGGTCCG
TTAAGGTTAGAAGAAGGCTACTTTGGTGTCTATTTTCTCTTCCATAAAAAAAGCCTGACTCCACTTCCCG
CGTTTACTGATTACTAGCGAAGCTGCGGGTGCATTTTTTCAAGATAAAGGCATCCCCGATTATATTCTAT
ACCGATGTGGATTGCGCATACTTTGTGAACAGAAAGTGATAGCGTTGATGATTCTTCATTGGTCAGAAAA
TTATGAACGGTTTCTTCTATTTTGTCTCTATATACTACGTATAGGAAATGTTTACATTTTCGTATTGTTT
TCGATTCACTCTATGAATAGTTCTTACTACAATTTTTTTGTCTAAAGAGTAATACTAGAGATAAACATAA
AAAATGTAGAGGTCGAGTTTAGATGCAAGTTCAAGGAGCGAAAGGTGGATGGGTAGGTTATATAGGGATA
TAGCACAGAGATATATAGCAAAGAGATACTTTTGAGCAATGTTTGTGGAAGCGGTATTCGCAATATTTTA
GTAGCTCGTTACAGTCCGGTGCGTTTTTGGTTTTTTGAAAGTGCGTCTTCAGAGCGCTTTTGGTTTTCAA
AAGCGCTCTGAAGTTCCTATACTTTCTAGAGAATAGGAACTTCGGAATAGGAACTTCAAAGCGTTTCCGA
AAACGAGCGCTTCCGAAAATGCAACGCGAGCTGCGCACATACAGCTCACTGTTCACGTCGCACCTATATC
TGCGTGTTGCCTGTATATATATATACATGAGAAGAACGGCATAGTGCGTGTTTATGCTTAAATGCGTACT
TATATGCGTCTATTTATGTAGGATGAAAGGTAGTCTAGTACCTCCTGTGATATTATCCCATTCCATGCGG
GGTATCGTATGCTTCCTTCAGCACTACCCTTTAGCTGTTCTATATGCTGCCACTCCTCAATTGGATTAGT
CTCATCCTTCAATGCTATCATTTCCTTTGATATTGGATCATACTAAGAAACCATTATTATCATGACATTA
ACCTATAAAAATAGGCGTATCACGAGGCCCTTTCGTCTCGCGCGTTTCGGTGATGACGGTGAAAACCTCT
GACACATGCAGCTCCCGGAGACGGTCACAGCTTGTCTGTAAGCGGATGCCGGGAGCAGACAAGCCCGTCA
GGGCGCGTCAGCGGGTGTTGGCGGGTGTCGGGGCTGGCTTAACTATGCGGCATCAGAGCAGATTGTACTG
AGAGTGCACCATATCGACTACGTCGTTAAGGCCGTTTCTGACAGAGTAAAATTCTTGAGGGAACTTTCAC
CATTATGGGAAATGGTTCAAGAAGGTATTGACTTAAACTCCATCAAATGGTCAGGTCATTGAGTGTTTTT
TATTTGTTGTATTTTTTTTTTTTTAGAGAAAATCCTCCAATATATAAATTAGGAATCATAGTTTCATGAT
TTTCTGTTACACCTAACTTTTTGTGTGGTGCCCTCCTCCTTGTCAATATTAATGTTAAAGTGCAATTCTT
TTTCCTTATCACGTTGAGCCATTAGTATCAATTTGCTTACCTGTATTCCTTTACATCCTCCTTTTTCTCC
TTCTTGATAAATGTATGTAGATTGCGTATATAGTTTCGTCTACCCTATGAACATATTCCATTTTGTAATT
TCGTGTCGTTTCTATTATGAATTTCATTTATAAAGTTTATGTACAAATATCATAAAAAAAGAGAATCTTT
TTAAGCAAGGATTTTCTTAACTTCTTCGGCGACAGCATCACCGACTTCGGTGGTACTGTTGGAACCACCT
AAATCACCAGTTCTGATACCTGCATCCAAAACCTTTTTAACTGCATCTTCAATGGCCTTACCTTCTTCAG
GCAAGTTCAATGACAATTTCAACATCATTGCAGCAGACAAGATAGTGGCGATAGGGTTGACCTTATTCTT
TGGCAAATCTGGAGCAGAACCGTGGCATGGTTCGTACAAACCAAATGCGGTGTTCTTGTCTGGCAAAGAG
GCCAAGGACGCAGATGGCAACAAACCCAAGGAACCTGGGATAACGGAGGCTTCATCGGAGATGATATCAC
CAAACATGTTGCTGGTGATTATAATACCATTTAGGTGGGTTGGGTTCTTAACTAGGATCATGGCGGCAGA
ATCAATCAATTGATGTTGAACCTTCAATGTAGGGAATTCGTTCTTGATGGTTTCCTCCACAGTTTTTCTC
CATAATCTTGAAGAGGCCAAAACATTAGCTTTATCCAAGGACCAAATAGGCAATGGTGGCTCATGTTGTA
GGGCCATGAAAGCGGCCATTCTTGTGATTCTTTGCACTTCTGGAACGGTGTATTGTTCACTATCCCAAGC
GACACCATCACCATCGTCTTCCTTTCTCTTACCAAAGTAAATACCTCCCACTAATTCTCTGACAACAACG
AAGTCAGTACCTTTAGCAAATTGTGGCTTGATTGGAGATAAGTCTAAAAGAGAGTCGGATGCAAAGTTAC
ATGGTCTTAAGTTGGCGTACAATTGAAGTTCTTTACGGATTTTTAGTAAACCTTGTTCAGGTCTAACACT
ACCGGTACCCCATTTAGGACCACCCACAGCACCTAACAAAACGGCATCAGCCTTCTTGGAGGCTTCCAGC
GCCTCATCTGGAAGTGGAACACCTGTAGCATCGATAGCAGCACCACCAATTAAATGATTTTCGAAATCGA
ACTTGACATTGGAACGAACATCAGAAATAGCTTTAAGAACCTTAATGGCTTCGGCTGTGATTTCTTGACC
AACGTGGTCACCTGGCAAAACGACGATCTTCTTAGGGGCAGACATTAGAATGGTATATCCTTGAAATATA
TATATATATATTGCTGAAATGTAAAAGGTAAGAAAAGTTAGAAAGTAAGACGATTGCTAACCACCTATTG
GAAAAAACAATAGGTCCTTAAATAATATTGTCAACTTCAAGTATTGTGATGCAAGCATTTAGTCATGAAC
GCTTCTCTATTCTATATGAAAAGCCGGTTCCGGCGCTCTCACCTTTCCTTTTTCTCCCAATTTTTCAGTT
GAAAAAGGTATATGCGTCAGGCGACCTCTGAAATTAACAAAAAATTTCCAGTCATCGAATTTGATTCTGT
GCGATAGCGCCCCTGTGTGTTCTCGTTATGTTGAGGAAAAAAATAATGGTTGCTAAGAGATTCGAACTCT
TGCATCTTACGATACCTGAGTATTCCCACAGTTAACTGCGGTCAAGATATTTCTTGAATCAGGCGCCTTA
GACCGCTCGGCCAAACAACCAATTACTTGTTGAGAAATAGAGTATAATTATCCTATAAATATAACGTTTT
TGAACACACATGAACAAGGAAGTACAGGACAATTGATTTTGAAGAGAATGTGGATTTTGATGTAATTGTT
GGGATTCCATTTTTAATAAGGCAATAATATTAGGTATGTAGATATACTAGAAGTTCTCCTCGACCGGTCG
ATATGCGGTGTGAAATACCGCACAGATGCGTAAGGAGAAAATACCGCATCAGGAAATTGTAAGCGTTAAT
ATTTTGTTAAAATTCGCGTTAAATTTTTGTTAAATCAGCTCATTTTTTAACCAATAGGCCGAAATCGGCA
AAATCCCTTATAAATCAAAAGAATAGACCGAGATAGGGT
[37 nt withheld, positions 9140-9176]
AAAGAACGTGGACTCCAACGTCAAAGG
[49 nt withheld, positions 9204-9252]
T
[91 nt withheld, positions 9254-9344]
G
[124 nt withheld, positions 9346-9469]
CCATTCGCCATTCAGGCTGCGCAACTGTTGGGAAGGGCGATCGGTGCGGGCCTCTTCGCTATTACGCCAG
CTGGCGAAAGGGGGATGTGCTGCAAGGCGATTAAGTTGGGTAACGCCAGGGTTTTCCCAGTCACGACGTT
GTAAAACGACGGCCAGTGAGCGCGCGTAATACGACTCACTATAGGGCGAATTGGGTACCGGGCCCATTGT
AGCAAAGATTGTAAGGAAATAGCAAACCAGAGGTCCAAGTCAAAACGGCAAAAAAGAAGAAAGTAAGCAA
TATAATGGACGGGTTTACATGTTTAAATATATGTACATGTATGTAGTCTTATACTTTCAAAACATAATCG
CATGCGGGTCATCAAAATAAACCTCCATTTTGGACTTGGGAAAAAGAAAATTTGATTTAAACTGTTGTAT
GTAGCTAACAATACATAAAACTATTTAAATAAAATAGGAATAAGAATGCTCAATTAAAAAATGATTTATT
TTCTAACAAAACTTCCTGCAGGTCACTATTATTTGCTTCTCTTGTAAACTTTGTTCAAAAACGCAGTTAA
GACGTCGGCTTTGAAGCCACGAGACTCGTCGACTTGGGAGATCTTGGCCTTCAAATCCTTGGCAACAGAC
TCTTCATATTCGTGGTATAACTGGTCGATTTTCAAGTCATTGAAAATCTTTTTGCATTTGGCTTCTGCGA
CTGAGTCCTTCTTACCGTAATTTTCGTCTAAAGTCTTTCTTTGTTCTGCGGAAGCAAGTTCTAATGCCTT
GTTGATTACCCAAGAACATTTGTTATCTTGGATATCTGTACCGATCTTACCGATCTGTTCTGGGGTACCG
AAGCAGTCTAAGTAGTCATCTTGAATTTGGAAATATTCACCCAATGGAATCAAGACATCTCTGGCTTGTT
TCAAATCCTTTTCATCTGTGATACCGGCAACGTACATAGCCAATGCGACAGGCAAGTAGAAAGAATAGTA
AGCAGTCTTGAAAGTAACTATGAAGGAGTGCTTCTTTAGGGAGAACTTACTCAAGTCGACTTTGTCTTCA
GGTGCAGTGATTAAGTCCATCAATTGGCCCAATTCGGTTTGGAAGGTGACTTCATGGAACAATTCGGTGA
TATCTATGTAGTATTTTTCGTTTCTGAAGTGAGATTTCAAAAGCTTGTAGATAGCAGCCTCTAACATGAA
TGCGTCATTGATGGCAATTTCCCCAACTTCAGGAACCTTGTACCAACATGGTTGGCCTCTTCTGGTAATG
GACTTGTCCATCATATCATCGGCGACCAAGAAGTAAGCCTGCAACAACTCAATGCACCAACCTAGAATAG
CAACCTTTTCGTATTCTTCTTGCCCCAATTGTTCAACGGTCTTGTTGGAGAGAATAGCATACGTGTCCAC
AACGGACAAACCTCTATTTAACTTACCGCCTGGAGTGTTGTAGTTCAATGAGTGGGCATACCAGTCACAT
GCTTCCTTAGGCATACCGTAAGCCAAAAGCGATGCGTTCAATTCCTCTACTAATTTAGGGAAAACGTTCA
AGAATCTCTCTCTCCTAATTTCTTTTTCTGAAGCCATTTTGCTAGCTTTATGTGATGATTGATTGATTGA
TTGTACAGTTTGTTTTTCTTAATATCTATTTCGATGACTTCTATATGATATTGCACTAACAAGAAGATAT
TATAATGCAATTGATACAAGACAAGGAGTTATTTGC
